Addgene plasmid #197674: pBBR1_DVK_AE(J23106-RiboJ-UTR1-E0040m-B0015)
Purpose: Expresses GFP under the control of J23106 and RiboJ-UTR1
Depositing lab: Eric Young. Depositing organization: Worcester Polytechnic Institute. Publication: Systematic Part Transfer by Extending a Modular Toolkit to Diverse Bacteria. Keating KW, Young EM. ACS Synth Biol. 2023 Jun 9. doi: 10.1021/acssynbio.3c00104. PubMed 37294017.
Backbone
  Vector backbone: pBBR1
  Modifications to backbone: CIDAR MoClo cloning site, kanamycin resistance
  Vector type: Bacterial Expression, Synthetic Biology
Growth in bacteria
  Bacterial resistance: Kanamycin, 50 μg/mL
  Growth temperature: 37°C
  Growth strain: DH5alpha
  Copy number: Low Copy
Gene/Insert
  Gene/Insert name: GFP
  Species: Synthetic
  Insert size (bp): 720
Terms and licenses: Academic/Nonprofit Terms; Industry Terms: Not Available to Industry
How to cite: pBBR1_DVK_AE(J23106-RiboJ-UTR1-E0040m-B0015) was a gift from Eric Young (Addgene plasmid # 197674 ; http://n2t.net/addgene:197674 ; RRID:Addgene_197674)
