[The description below was written by a language model from this plasmid's Addgene catalogue record and pLannotate feature annotations shown in this document.]
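Description:
pBBR1_DVK_AE(J23106-RiboJ-UTR1-E0040m-B0015) is a small (about 3.7 kb) broad-host-range bacterial expression plasmid built on the pBBR1 replicon and adapted as a CIDAR MoClo destination vector with kanamycin selection. Replication depends on the pBBR1 oriV together with the plasmid-encoded pBBR1 Rep protein, a pairing that functions in many Gram-negative bacteria beyond E. coli. The plasmid is recorded as low copy and is propagated in DH5alpha. An aph(3')-Ia kanamycin resistance gene provides selection, and an annotated incP oriT should allow conjugative mobilisation into other species when transfer functions are supplied in trans.

The payload is a single constitutive GFP transcription unit assembled from standard registry parts. According to the name and stated purpose, the promoter is the Anderson-series constitutive promoter J23106. The automated annotation labels this region as a J23119 fragment, which most likely reflects the close sequence similarity among members of that promoter family. Downstream lies RiboJ, a self-cleaving insulator based on the sTRSV hammerhead ribozyme, which trims the 5' end of the transcript so that expression is less dependent on promoter context. It is followed by UTR1, annotated as a T7 gene 10-type ribosome binding site. The roughly 720 bp coding sequence is the GFP variant E0040m. The software's "hfriFP" call for this ORF conflicts with the catalogue entry and appears to be a database mismatch. The B0015 double terminator (rrnB T1 plus T7Te) ends the unit.

The construct belongs to a modular toolkit extended to diverse bacteria, where it serves as a fluorescent reporter for measuring how this promoter and 5' UTR combination performs across hosts.
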