Features (pLannotate 1.2.2; 10 found; start..end, strand, type, name):
     11..39      +  promoter       J23119 promoter (fragment): bacterial promoter (Registry of Standard Biological Parts BBa J23119)
     46..95      +  misc_RNA       sTRSV HHRz: hammerhead ribozyme from the tobacco ringspot virus satellite RNA (Khvorova et al., 2003)
    125..147     +  RBS            RBS: efficient ribosome binding site from bacteriophage T7 gene 10 (Olins and Rangwala, 1989)
    157..870     +  CDS            hfriFP: hfriFP is a fluorescent protein published in 2013, derived from Herbaspirillum frisingense.
    889..960     +  terminator     rrnB T1 terminator: transcription terminator T1 from the E. coli rrnB gene
    976..1003    +  terminator     T7Te terminator: phage T7 early transcription terminator
   1151..1922    +  rep_origin     pBBR1 oriV: replication origin of the broad-host-range plasmid pBBR1 from Bordetella bronchiseptica; requires the pBBR1 Rep protein for replication
   1923..2585    +  CDS            pBBR1 Rep: replication protein for the broad-host-range plasmid pBBR1 from Bordetella bronchiseptica
   2596..2704    -  oriT           oriT: incP origin of transfer
   2805..3620    +  CDS            KanR: aminoglycoside phosphotransferase; aph(3')-Ia; confers resistance to kanamycin in bacteria or G418 (Geneticin®) in eukaryotes
>Addgene plasmid #197674 | pBBR1_DVK_AE(J23106-RiboJ-UTR1-E0040m-B0015) | addgene full sequence | sequence record 388765 | Addgene NGS Result
GGAGTTTACGGCTAGCTCAGTCCTAGGTATAGTGCTAGCTACTAGCTGTCACCGGATGTGCTTTCCGGTC
TGATGAGTCCGTGAGGACGAAACAGCCTCTACAAATAATTTTGTTTAAAATAATTTTGTTTAACTTTAAG
AAGGAGATATACAATGATGCGTAAAGGAGAAGAACTTTTCACTGGAGTTGTCCCAATTCTTGTTGAATTA
GATGGTGATGTTAATGGGCACAAATTTTCTGTCAGTGGAGAGGGTGAAGGTGATGCAACATACGGAAAAC
TTACCCTTAAATTTATTTGCACTACTGGAAAACTACCTGTTCCATGGCCAACACTTGTCACTACTTTCGG
TTATGGTGTTCAATGCTTTGCGAGATACCCAGATCATATGAAACAGCATGACTTTTTCAAGAGTGCCATG
CCCGAAGGTTATGTACAGGAAAGAACTATATTTTTCAAAGATGACGGGAACTACAAGACACGTGCTGAAG
TCAAGTTTGAAGGTGATACCCTTGTTAATAGAATCGAGTTAAAAGGTATTGATTTTAAAGAAGATGGAAA
CATTCTTGGACACAAATTGGAATACAACTATAACTCACACAATGTATACATCATGGCAGACAAACAAAAG
AATGGAATCAAAGTTAACTTCAAAATTAGACACAACATTGAAGATGGAAGCGTTCAACTAGCAGACCATT
ATCAACAAAATACTCCAATTGGCGATGGCCCTGTCCTTTTACCAGACAACCATTACCTGTCCACACAATC
TGCCCTTTCGAAAGATCCCAACGAAAAGAGAGATCACATGGTCCTTCTTGAGTTTGTAACAGCTGCTGGG
ATTACACATGGCATGGATGAACTATACAAATAATAAAGGTCCAGGCATCAAATAAAACGAAAGGCTCAGT
CGAAAGACTGGGCCTTTCGTTTTATCTGTTGTTTGTCGGTGAACGCTCTCTACTAGAGTCACACTGGCTC
ACCTTCGGGTGGGCCTTTCTGCGTTTATAGCTTATGTCTTCAGCAGTAGGACAAATCCGCCGCCCTAGAC
AGCTGGGCGCGCCCCCCCTACGGGCTTGCTCTCCGGGCTTCGCCCTGCGCGGTCGCTGCGCTCCCTTGCC
AGCCCGTGGATATGTGGACGATGGCCGCGAGCGGCCACCGGCTGGCTCGCTTCGCTCGGCCCGTGGACAA
CCCTGCTGGACAAGCTGATGGACAGGCTGCGCCTGCCCACGAGCTTGACCACAGGGATTGCCCACCGGCT
ACCCAGCCTTCGACCACATACCCACCGGCTCCAACTGCGCGGCCTGCGGCCTTGCCCCATCAATTTTTTT
AATTTTCTCTGGGGAAAAGCCTCCGGCCTGCGGCCTGCGCGCTTCGCTTGCCGGTTGGACACCAAGTGGA
AGGCGGGTCAAGGCTCGCGCAGCGACCGCGCAGCGGCTTGGCCTTGACGCGCCTGGAACGACCCAAGCCT
ATGCGAGTGGGGGCAGTCGAAGGGCGAAGCCCGCCCGCCTGCCCCCCGAGCCTCACGGCGGCGAGTGCGG
GGGTTCCAAGGGGGCAGCGCCACCTTGGGCAAGGCCGAAGGCCGCGCAGTCGATCAACAAGCCCCGGAGG
GGCCACTTTTTGCCGGAGGGGGAGCCGCGCCGAAGGCGTGGGGGAACCCCGCAGGGGTGCCCTTCTTTGG
GCACCAAAGAACTAGATATAGGGCGAAATGCGAAAGACTTAAAAATCAACAACTTAAAAAAGGGGGGTAC
GCAACAGCTCATTGCGGCACCCCCCGCAATAGCTCATTGCGTAGGTTAAAGAAAATCTGTAATTGACTGC
CACTTTTACGCAACGCATAATTGTTGTCGCGCTGCCGAAAAGTTGCAGCTGATTGCGCATGGTGCCGCAA
CCGTGCGGCACCCCTACCGCATGGAGATAAGCATGGCCACGCAGTCCAGAGAAATCGGCATTCAAGCCAA
GAACAAGCCCGGTCACTGGGTGCAAACGGAACGCAAAGCGCATGAGGCGTGGGCCGGGCTTATTGCGAGG
AAACCCACGGCGGCAATGCTGCTGCATCACCTCGTGGCGCAGATGGGCCACCAGAACGCCGTGGTGGTCA
GCCAGAAAACACTTTCCAAGCTCATCGGACGTTCTTTGCGGACGGTCCAATACGCAGTCAAGGACTTGGT
GGCCGAGCGCTGGATCTCCGTCGTGAAGCTCAACGGCCCCGGCACCGTGTCGGCCTACGTGGTCAATGAC
CGCGTGGCGTGGGGCCAGCCCCGCGACCAGTTGCGCCTGTCGGTGTTCAGTGCCGCCGTGGTGGTTGATC
ACGACGACCAGGACGAATCGCTGTTGGGGCATGGCGACCTGCGCCGCATCCCGACCCTGTATCCGGGCGA
GCAGCAACTACCGACCGGCCCCGGCGAGGAGCCGCCCAGCCAGCCCGGCATTCCGGGCATGGAACCAGAC
CTGCCAGCCTTGACCGAAACGGAGGAATGGGAACGGCGCGGGCAGCAGCGCCTGCCGATGCCCGATGAGC
CGTGTTTTCTGGACGATGGCGAGCCGTTGGAGCCGCCGACACGGGTAACGCTGCCGCGCCGGTAGGGCCG
GCCTACGGCCAGCCTCGCAGAGCAGGATTCCCGTTGAGCACCGCCAGGTGCGAATAAGGGACAGTGAAGA
AGGAACACCCGCTCGCGGGTGGGCCTACTTCACCTATCCTGCCCTTGTGTCTCAAAATCTCTGATGTACA
TTGCACAAGATAAAAATATATCATCATGAACAATAAAACTGTCTGCTTACATAAACAGTAATACAAGGGG
TGTTATGAGCCATATTCAACGGGAAACGTCTTGCTCCAGGCCGCGATTAAATTCCAACATGGATGCTGAT
TTATATGGGTATAAATGGGCTCGCGATAATGTCGGGCAATCAGGTGCGACAATCTATCGATTGTATGGGA
AGCCCGATGCGCCAGAGTTGTTTCTGAAACATGGCAAAGGTAGCGTTGCCAATGATGTTACAGATGAGAT
GGTCAGACTAAACTGGCTGACGGAATTTATGCCTCTTCCGACCATCAAGCATTTTATCCGTACTCCTGAT
GATGCATGGTTACTCACCACTGCGATCCCCGGGAAAACAGCATTCCAGGTATTAGAAGAATATCCTGATT
CAGGTGAAAATATTGTTGATGCGCTGGCAGTGTTCCTGCGCCGGTTGCATTCGATTCCTGTTTGTAATTG
TCCTTTTAACAGCGATCGCGTATTTCGTCTCGCTCAGGCGCAATCACGAATGAATAACGGTTTGGTTGAT
GCGAGTGATTTTGATGACGAGCGTAATGGCTGGCCTGTTGAACAAGTCTGGAAAGAAATGCATAAGCTTT
TGCCATTCTCACCGGATTCAGTCGTCACTCATGGTGATTTCTCACTTGATAACCTTATTTTTGACGAGGG
GAAATTAATAGGTTGTATTGATGTTGGACGAGTCGGAATCGCAGACCGATACCAGGATCTTGCCATCCTA
TGGAACTGCCTCGGTGAGTTTTCTCCTTCATTACAGAAACGGCTTTTTCAAAAATATGGTATTGATAATC
CTGATATGAATAAATTGCAGTTTCATTTGATGCTCGATGAGTTTTTCTAAGGTAACTGTCAGACCAAGTT
TACTCATATATACTTTAGATTGATTTTTCGTTCCACTGAGCGTCAGACCCCAGAACTCTGTCAGACCGAG
TGGAAGACAT
